>Addgene plasmid #190994 | PM18033-PLS-KP7_rpoA-U | addgene full sequence | sequence record 375944 | Addgene NGS Result
AGATCTTCAATATTGGCCATTAGCCATATTATTCATTGGTTATATAGCATAAATCAATATTGGCTATTGG
CCATTGCATACGTTGTATCTATATCATAATATGTACATTTATATTGGCTCATGTCCAATATGACCGCCAT
GTTGTCTTAGAGTCATCCTCATCGTCGGACGGCATTGATTATTGACTAGTTATTAATAGTAATCAATTAC
GGGGTCATTAGTTCATAGCCCATATATGGAGTTCCGCGTTACATAACTTACGGTAAATGGCCCGCCTGGC
TGACCGCCCAACGACCCCCGCCCATTGACGTCAATAATGACGTATGTTCCCATAGTAACGCCAATAGGGA
CTTTCCATTGACGTCAATGGGTGGAGTATTTACGGTAAACTGCCCACTTGGCAGTACATCAAGTGTATCA
TATGCCAAGTCCGCCCCCTATTGACGTCAATGACGGTAAATGGCCCGCCTGGCATTATGCCCAGTACATG
ACCTTACGGGACTTTCCTACTTGGCAGTACATCTACGTATTAGTCATCGCTATTACCATGGTGATGCGGT
TTTGGCAGTACACCAATGGGCGTGGATAGCGGTTTGACTCACGGGGATTTCCAAGTCTCCACCCCATTGA
CGTCAATGGGAGTTTGTTTTGGCACCAAAATCAACGGGACTTTCCAAAATGTCGTAATAACCCCGCCCCG
TTGACGCAAATGGGCGGTAGGCGTGTACGGTGGGAGGTCTATATAAGCAGAGCTCGTTTAGTGAACCGTC
AGATCACTAGAAGCTTTATTGCGGTAGTTTATCACAGTTAAATTGCTAACGCAGTCAGTGCTTCTGACAC
AACAGTCTCGAACTTAAGCTGCAGAAGTTGGTCGTGAGGCACTGGGCAGGTAAGTATCAAGGTTACAAGA
CAGGTTTAAGGAGACCAATAGAAACTGGGCTTGTCGAGACAGAGATGACTCTTGCGTTTCTGATAGGCAC
CTATTGGTCTTACTGACATCCACTTTGCCTTTCTCTCCACAGGTGTCCACTCCCAGTTCAATTACACACG
CACCATGGCGCACCATCATCATCATCATTCTTCTGGTGAGAATCTTTATTTTCAGGGCGCCATGGGTAAT
TCTGTTGTCACATGGAATTCCATGATTAGGGGCTACGCTAGAAGCGGCCAGCCCGAGGAAGCTCTGAGCC
TCTTCTCCCAGATGAGAAGGAGCGGCATCAAGCCCGATAGCTATACCTTCCCCTTCGTGCTGAAGGCTTG
CGCTTCTCTGAGCAGCCTCGAGGAAGGAAAACAAATCCACGCCCACGTCATTAAATCCGGCTTCGAGTCC
GATGTCTACGTGCAGAGCTCCCTCATTGATATGTACGCCAAGTGCGGATCTCTGGAGGACGCCAGAAAAG
TGTTTGACGAGATGCCCGAGAGGAATGTCGTGAGCTGGAACGCTATGATCAGCGGCTATGCCCAGAATGG
ACAATCCGAAGAAGCTCTGGAGCTGTTTAGAGAGATGCAGAAAGAGGGCATCAAGCCTTCCGAGTTTACC
TTTTGCTCCGTGCTGAAGGCTTGCGCCTCTCTGGGATCTCTGGAGATGGGCAAGCAAATTCACGGCTATG
TGATCAAGTCCGGCTTTGAGTCCATCGTGTTCGTGGGAAACGCCCTCATTGACATGTATGCCAAGTGCGG
CTCTCTGGAGGATGCTAGAAAGGTCTTTGATGAGATGCCCGAAAGGACCGTTGTGAGCTGGACCGCCATG
ATCTCCGGATACGCCCAGAACGGACAGAGCGAGGAGGCCCTCGAGCTCTTCAGAGAGATGCAGAGGGAGG
GCGTGAAACCCGACGAAGTGACACTGCCTTCCGTGCTCTCCGCTTGCGCCAATCTGGGCGCTCTGGAGCA
AGGCAAACAGATCCATGCCTACGTCATCAAGAACGGCTTTGAATCCGATGTGTTTGTGGGCTCCGCTCTG
ATCGACATGTACGCTAAATGCGGCTCCATCGAGGAGGCTAGGAAAGTGTTCGATGAAATGCCCGAGAAAG
ACGTTGTTACGTGGAACGCGATGATCAACGGTTACGGCATGAATCATGATGGGCAGATGGCTATCCAGTG
CTTCGAAGATATGCAACAGCAGGGTGTGAAACCTTCTAGCGTGACCTTTACCTGCCTTCTGACCGCCTGT
TCACATGCCGGCCTGGTGAACGAAGGCCAGCAGTATTTTAAAATGATGCGAGAGGACTATGGGATAGTGC
CCCGGGTGCATCACTACGGGTGTATGGTGGATCTGCTGGGGAGAAGCGGCCACCTCGACGAGGCCGAAAA
TATGTTGCAGACTATGCCATTTGAAAATAACGAAGTAGGGTGGGGCTCCCTGCTGTCAGCGTGTAAGACC
CATGGGGACGTGGAGCGGGGTAGGAGATGTTTCGAACAACTGGTGAAGCTCGACCCCGAGAGCGCCGCAT
GGTATGTGCTGATGGCTAACATTTATGCAAATGCTGGCAGATGGGACGACGCCGACCGGATTGAGGAACT
GAGAAAACACGCCGGAGCAAAAAAGAAACCCGCCAAGGCTTGCATCGAGGTCAATAATAAGGTGCACGAA
TTCGTTGTAGGAGAGGAGCGGTCCGACGAAATTAGCAAAATGCTGTCCATGCTCAATCGCAGGATGAAAG
AGGGTGGCCATGTCCCGCACACAGACTTGGTCCTGAAACCAGTTTCAGACGAAGAGAAGGAGGATGCCCT
TTGCGGCCATGCAGAGAAGCTCGCACTCGCTTACGGACTCCTTAACACTCCTCAAGGAACCACTTTGAGG
GTAACAAAGAACCTTAGGATGTGCAACGATTGTCACTCCTCTACAAAGATCATGTCTCGAATCGAGAAGC
GCGAGATTATAGTCCGCGATAGTCACTGTGTCCACCACTTCAAGGATGGAAGTTGCAGTTGCGGAGATCG
CTACTAACTCGAGAAATAGAAGGAACATGTATTACACGTGCAAAATTTGAGAGCTAGCAGCGAGCAGACA
TGATAAGATACATTGATGAGTTTGGACAAACCACAACTAGAATGCAGTGAAAAAAATGCTTTATTTGTGA
AATTTGTGATGCTATTGCTTTATTTGTAACCATTATAAGCTGCAATAAACAAGTTAACAACAACAATTGC
ACTGGTTCATTTTATGTTTCAGGTTCAGGGGGAGGTGTGGGAGGTTTTTTAAAGCAAGTAAAACCTCTAC
AAATGTGGTAAAATCGATAAGGATCCAGGTGGCACTTTTCGGGGAAATGTGCGCGGAACCCCTATTTGTT
TATTTTTCTAAATACATTCAAATATGTATCCGCTCATGAGACAATAACCCTGATAAATGCTTCAATAATA
TTGAAAAAGGAAGAGTATGAGTATTCAACATTTCCGTGTCGCCCTTATTCCCTTTTTTGCGGCATTTTGC
CTTCCTGTTTTTGCTCACCCAGAAACGCTGGTGAAAGTAAAAGATGCTGAAGATCAGTTGGGTGCACGAG
TGGGTTACATCGAACTGGATCTCAACAGCGGTAAGATCCTTGAGAGTTTTCGCCCCGAAGAACGTTTTCC
AATGATGAGCACTTTTAAAGTTCTGCTATGTGGCGCGGTATTATCCCGTATTGACGCCGGGCAAGAGCAA
CTCGGTCGCCGCATACACTATTCTCAGAATGACTTGGTTGAGTACTCACCAGTCACAGAAAAGCATCTTA
CGGATGGCATGACAGTAAGAGAATTATGCAGTGCTGCCATAACCATGAGTGATAACACTGCGGCCAACTT
ACTTCTGACAACGATCGGAGGACCGAAGGAGCTAACCGCTTTTTTGCACAACATGGGGGATCATGTAACT
CGCCTTGATCGTTGGGAACCGGAGCTGAATGAAGCCATACCAAACGACGAGCGTGACACCACGATGCCTG
TAGCAATGGCAACAACGTTGCGCAAACTATTAACTGGCGAACTACTTACTCTAGCTTCCCGGCAACAATT
AATAGACTGGATGGAGGCGGATAAAGTTGCAGGACCACTTCTGCGCTCGGCCCTTCCGGCTGGCTGGTTT
ATTGCTGATAAATCTGGAGCCGGTGAGCGTGGGTCTCGCGGTATCATTGCAGCACTGGGGCCAGATGGTA
AGCCCTCCCGTATCGTAGTTATCTACACGACGGGGAGTCAGGCAACTATGGATGAACGAAATAGACAGAT
CGCTGAGATAGGTGCCTCACTGATTAAGCATTGGTAACTGTCAGACCAAGTTTACTCATATATACTTTAG
ATTGATTTAAAACTTCATTTTTAATTTAAAAGGATCTAGGTGAAGATCCTTTTTGATAATCTCATGACCA
AAATCCCTTAACGTGAGTTTTCGTTCCACTGAGCGTCAGACCCCGTAGAAAAGATCAAAGGATCTTCTTG
AGATCCTTTTTTTCTGCGCGTAATCTGCTGCTTGCAAACAAAAAAACCACCGCTACCAGCGGTGGTTTGT
TTGCCGGATCAAGAGCTACCAACTCTTTTTCCGAAGGTAACTGGCTTCAGCAGAGCGCAGATACCAAATA
CTGTTCTTCTAGTGTAGCCGTAGTTAGGCCACCACTTCAAGAACTCTGTAGCACCGCCTACATACCTCGC
TCTGCTAATCCTGTTACCAGTGGCTGCTGCCAGTGGCGATAAGTCGTGTCTTACCGGGTTGGACTCAAGA
CGATAGTTACCGGATAAGGCGCAGCGGTCGGGCTGAACGGGGGGTTCGTGCACACAGCCCAGCTTGGAGC
GAACGACCTACACCGAACTGAGATACCTACAGCGTGAGCTATGAGAAAGCGCCACGCTTCCCGAAGGGAG
AAAGGCGGACAGGTATCCGGTAAGCGGCAGGGTCGGAACAGGAGAGCGCACGAGGGAGCTTCCAGGGGGA
AACGCCTGGTATCTTTATAGTCCTGTCGGGTTTCGCCACCTCTGACTTGAGCGTCGATTTTTGTGATGCT
CGTCAGGGGGGCGGAGCCTATGGAAAAACGCCAGCAACGCGGCCTTTTTACGGTTCCTGGCCTTTTGCTG
GCCTTTTGCTCACATGGCTCGAC
Features (pLannotate 1.2.2; 10 found; start..end, strand, type, name):
    173..550     +  enhancer       CMV enhancer: human cytomegalovirus immediate early enhancer
    552..751     +  promoter       CMV promoter: human cytomegalovirus (CMV) immediate early promoter
    890..1022    +  intron         chimeric intron: chimera between introns from human β-globin and immunoglobulin heavy chain genes
   1088..1107    +  CDS            capTEV™ (fragment): composite tag for in vivo biotinylation, TEV protease cleavage, and 6xHis tagging
   2606..2938    +  CDS            DYW1 (fragment): PPR74_ARATH - Also known as PCMP-H50. Experimental evidence at protein level: Swiss-Prot protein existence level 1. Plays a major role in single RNA editing events in chloroplasts. Acts as a site-recognition transacting factor involved in the edition of the site 1 of ndhD (ndhD-1 site corresponding to cytidine-2), which is a plastid-encoded subunit of the NADH- plastoquinone oxidoreductase. The interaction with CRR4 is required for its function in editing the ndhD-1 site. From Arabidopsis thaliana (Mouse-ear cress).
   3014..3135    -  polyA_signal   SV40 poly(A) signal: SV40 polyadenylation signal
   3162..3230    -  CDS            large T antigen (fragment): large T antigen from SV40 (simian virus 40)
   3272..3376    +  promoter       AmpR promoter: bla
   3377..4237    +  CDS            AmpR: β-lactamase; bla; confers resistance to ampicillin, carbenicillin, and related antibiotics
   4408..4996    +  rep_origin     ori: high-copy-number ColE1/pMB1/pBR322/pUC origin of replication
