[The description below was written by a language model from this plasmid's Addgene catalogue record and pLannotate feature annotations shown in this document.]
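Description:
PM18033-PLS-KP7_rpoA-U is a roughly 5.1 kb mammalian expression plasmid built on the PM18033 backbone and designed to test RNA editing by a synthetic pentatricopeptide repeat (PPR) protein in human cells. It is maintained in E. coli through a high-copy ColE1/pUC-type origin and selected with ampicillin via the β-lactamase gene under its own bla promoter. No mammalian selection marker or episomal replication origin is annotated, which is consistent with transient transfection use.

The payload is PLS-KP7, a synthetic PLS-type PPR protein carrying an N-terminal His tag. Expression is driven by the human cytomegalovirus immediate early enhancer and promoter, followed by a chimeric β-globin/immunoglobulin intron that typically improves transcript processing and expression. An SV40 polyadenylation signal lies downstream, although it is annotated on the opposite strand alongside a small large T antigen fragment. The short match to a composite 6xHis tag at the start of the coding region corresponds to the recorded His tag. Toward the C-terminal end, the automated annotation detects similarity to the Arabidopsis DYW1 protein, which reflects the DYW-type editing domain (KP7) fused to the PPR array. The PPR repeats themselves are not individually annotated.

In PPR editing factors, the repeat tract recognises a specific RNA sequence and the DYW domain supplies the catalytic activity. According to the record, this construct is used to measure U-to-C editing by KP7 at the Arabidopsis rpoA editing site. The "rpoA-U" in the name suggests a version of the target carrying a U at the editing position, but the feature table does not annotate a target sequence, so its location in the plasmid is not stated.
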