Addgene plasmid #190994: PM18033-PLS-KP7_rpoA-U
Purpose: Test the U-to-C editing activity of KP7 on AtrpoA editing site, in human cells
Depositing lab: Bernard Gutmann. Depositing organization: EditForce, Inc. Publication: U-to-C RNA editing by synthetic PPR-DYW proteins in bacteria and human culture cells. Ichinose M, Kawabata M, Akaiwa Y, Shimajiri Y, Nakamura I, Tamai T, Nakamura T, Yagi Y, Gutmann B. Commun Biol. 2022 Sep 15;5(1):968. doi: 10.1038/s42003-022-03927-3. PubMed 36109586.
Backbone
  Vector backbone: PM18033
  Vector type: Mammalian Expression
Growth in bacteria
  Bacterial resistance: Ampicillin, 100 μg/mL
  Growth temperature: 37°C
  Growth strain: DH5alpha
  Copy number: High Copy
Gene/Insert
  Gene/Insert name: PLS-KP7
  Species: Synthetic
  Promoter: CMV
  Tag / fusion protein: His (N terminal on insert)
  Cloning method: Restriction Enzyme; 5′ cloning site Unknown (unknown if destroyed); 3′ cloning site Unknown (unknown if destroyed)
Terms and licenses: Academic/Nonprofit Terms; Industry Terms: Not Available to Industry
How to cite: PM18033-PLS-KP7_rpoA-U was a gift from Bernard Gutmann (Addgene plasmid # 190994 ; http://n2t.net/addgene:190994 ; RRID:Addgene_190994)
